Addgene plasmid #118512: pMRE164
Purpose: broad-host range plasmid to constitutively express fluorescent protein genes in bacteria
Depositing lab: Mitja Remus-Emsermann. Depositing organization: University of Canterbury. Publication: Chromatic Bacteria - A Broad Host-Range Plasmid and Chromosomal Insertion Toolbox for Fluorescent Protein Expression in Bacteria. Schlechter RO, Jun H, Bernach M, Oso S, Boyd E, Munoz-Lintz DA, Dobson RCJ, Remus DM, Remus-Emsermann MNP. Front Microbiol. 2018 Dec 12;9:3052. doi: 10.3389/fmicb.2018.03052. eCollection 2018. PubMed 30631309.
Backbone
  Vector backbone: pFru97
  Vector type: Bacterial Expression
  Selectable markers: Chloramphenicol/ Tetracycline
Growth in bacteria
  Bacterial resistance: Kanamycin, 50 μg/mL
  Growth temperature: 37°C
  Growth strain: E. coli S17-1 lambda pir
  Copy number: High Copy
Gene/Insert
  Gene/Insert name: mOrange2
  Species: Synthetic
  Cloning method: Gibson Cloning
Resource information
  A portion of this plasmid was derived from a plasmid made by: mOrange2-pBAD
Terms and licenses: Academic/Nonprofit Terms; Industry Terms: Not Available to Industry
Depositor comments: Please visit https://www.biorxiv.org/content/early/2018/09/07/402172 for bioRxiv preprint.
How to cite: pMRE164 was a gift from Mitja Remus-Emsermann (Addgene plasmid # 118512 ; http://n2t.net/addgene:118512 ; RRID:Addgene_118512)
