[The description below was written by a language model from this plasmid's Addgene catalogue record and pLannotate feature annotations shown in this document.]
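Description:
pMRE164 is a 9.6 kb broad-host-range bacterial expression plasmid built on the pFru97 backbone and designed to give constitutive expression of the orange fluorescent protein mOrange2 in a wide range of bacteria. Replication relies on the pBBR1 oriV together with its cognate Rep protein, a system from Bordetella bronchiseptica that functions in many Gram-negative hosts. The record lists it as high copy and maintained in E. coli S17-1 lambda pir, a strain commonly used as a conjugation donor, although no transfer origin is annotated in the feature table. Three complete resistance genes are present: neo (nptII) for kanamycin selection, a tetracycline efflux gene (tetA) with an adjacent, apparently partial, tetR regulator, and a chloramphenicol acetyltransferase gene driven by its own cat promoter. This matches the catalogue entry of kanamycin for propagation, with chloramphenicol and tetracycline as additional selectable markers.

The payload is a synthetic mOrange2 coding sequence, derived from mOrange2-pBAD and inserted by Gibson assembly, followed by the lambda t0 terminator. The cat cassette lies immediately downstream and ends with an rrnB T1 terminator. The promoter driving mOrange2 is not annotated. The sequence directly upstream is matched only as a Tn5 tnpA fragment, as is the region just upstream of neo, so the basis of the constitutive expression cannot be stated from the record. Four tandem rrnB T1 terminators sit further upstream and probably insulate the cassette from read-through transcription. Short TcR, CmR, ble, lacZα and M13 ori fragments and a T7 promoter appear to be cloning remnants. The plasmid belongs to a toolbox of fluorescent protein vectors for labelling bacteria, for example to distinguish strains by colour in microscopy or mixed-culture experiments.
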