Features (pLannotate 1.2.2; 23 found; start..end, strand, type, name):
   1023..1794    +  rep_origin     pBBR1 oriV: replication origin of the broad-host-range plasmid pBBR1 from Bordetella bronchiseptica; requires the pBBR1 Rep protein for replication
   1795..2457    +  CDS            pBBR1 Rep: replication protein for the broad-host-range plasmid pBBR1 from Bordetella bronchiseptica
   2518..2587    +  CDS            TcR (fragment): tetracycline efflux protein; tet; confers resistance to tetracycline
   2917..2948    -  CDS            CmR (fragment): chloramphenicol acetyltransferase confers resistance to chloramphenicol
   2948..3025    +  rep_origin     M13 ori (fragment): M13 bacteriophage origin of replication; arrow indicates direction of (+) strand synthesis
   3029..3184    -  CDS            lacZα (fragment): LacZα fragment of β-galactosidase; lacZ fragment
   3192..3210    +  promoter       T7 promoter: promoter for bacteriophage T7 RNA polymerase
   3253..3339    +  terminator     rrnB T1 terminator: Escherichia coli rrnB; transcription terminator T1 from the E. coli rrnB gene
   3436..3522    +  terminator     rrnB T1 terminator: Escherichia coli rrnB; transcription terminator T1 from the E. coli rrnB gene
   3619..3705    +  terminator     rrnB T1 terminator: Escherichia coli rrnB; transcription terminator T1 from the E. coli rrnB gene
   3802..3888    +  terminator     rrnB T1 terminator: Escherichia coli rrnB; transcription terminator T1 from the E. coli rrnB gene
   3990..5189    -  CDS            TcR: tetracycline efflux protein; tetA; confers resistance to tetracycline
   5295..5937    +  CDS            TetR (fragment): tetracycline resistance regulatory protein; tetR
   5959..6285    +  CDS            tnpA (fragment): TN5P_ECOLX - Also known as tnp. Experimental evidence at protein level: Swiss-Prot protein existence level 1. Mediates transposition of transposon Tn5 by a 'cut and paste' mechanism. First, the monomeric transposase binds the 19 bp inverted DNA repeats flanking the transposon. Then, dimerization of the DNA- bound transposase creates a synaptic DNA complex. After nicking of the first DNA strand, excision of the transposon proceeds through a series of intermediates. The transposase then mediates the insertion of the transposon at a new site by strand transfer. The activity of the wild- type tran
   6322..7029    +  CDS            mOrange2: mOrange2 is a basic (constitutively fluorescent) orange fluorescent protein published in 2008, derived from Discosoma sp.. It has high acid sensitivity.
   7049..7143    +  terminator     lambda t0 terminator: transcription terminator from phage lambda
   7158..7186    +  promoter       cat promoter (fragment): promoter of the E. coli cat gene encoding chloramphenicol acetyltransferase
   7187..7843    +  CDS            cat: CAT_ECOLX - Experimental evidence at protein level: Swiss-Prot protein existence level 1. This enzyme is an effector of chloramphenicol resistance in bacteria. From Escherichia coli. This protein is used as a marker in many commonly used cloning vectors, such as pACYC184.
   7911..7997    +  terminator     rrnB T1 terminator: Escherichia coli rrnB; transcription terminator T1 from the E. coli rrnB gene
   8047..8163    -  CDS            CmR (fragment): chloramphenicol acetyltransferase; cat; confers resistance to chloramphenicol
   8163..8315    -  CDS            ble (fragment): BLE_KLEPN - Experimental evidence at protein level: Swiss-Prot protein existence level 1. Binding protein with a strong affinity to the bleomycin family of antibiotics. Binds to CL990; an antimitotic-antibiotic compound. From Klebsiella pneumoniae.
   8339..9130    -  CDS            neo: KKA2_KLEPN - Also known as kan, nptII. Experimental evidence at protein level: Swiss-Prot protein existence level 1. Resistance to kanamycin, neomycin, paromomycin, ribostamycin, butirosin and gentamicin B. From Klebsiella pneumoniae.
   9162..9446    -  CDS            tnpA (fragment): TN5P_ECOLX - Also known as tnp. Experimental evidence at protein level: Swiss-Prot protein existence level 1. Mediates transposition of transposon Tn5 by a 'cut and paste' mechanism. First, the monomeric transposase binds the 19 bp inverted DNA repeats flanking the transposon. Then, dimerization of the DNA- bound transposase creates a synaptic DNA complex. After nicking of the first DNA strand, excision of the transposon proceeds through a series of intermediates. The transposase then mediates the insertion of the transposon at a new site by strand transfer. The activity of the wild- type tran
>Addgene plasmid #118512 | pMRE164 | addgene full sequence | sequence record 366452 | Addgene NGS Result
CTCGGGCCGTCTCTTGGGCTTGATCGGCCTTCTTGCGCATCTCACGCGCTCCTGCGGCGGCCTGTAGGGC
AGGCTCATACCCCTGCCGAACCGCTTTTGTCAGCCGGTCGGCCACGGCTTCCGGCGTCTCAACGCGCTTT
GAGATTCCCAGCTTTTCGGCCAATCCCTGCGGTGCATAGGCGCGTGGCTCGACCGCTTGCGGGCTGATGG
TGACGTGGCCCACTGGTGGCCGCTCCAGGGCCTCGTAGAACGCCTGAATGCGCGTGTGACGTGCCTTGCT
GCCCTCGATGCCCCGTTGCAGCCCTAGATCGGCCACAGCGGCCGCAAACGTGGTCTGGTCGCGGGTCATC
TGCGCTTTGTTGCCGATGAACTCCTTGGCCGACAGCCTGCCGTCCTGCGTCAGCGGCACCACGAACGCGG
TCATGTGCGGGCTGGTTTCGTCACGGTGGATGCTGGCCGTCACGATGCGATCCGCCCCGTACTTGTCCGC
CAGCCACTTGTGCGCCTTCTCGAAGAACGCCGCCTGCTGTTCTTGGCTGGCCGACTTCCACCATTCCGGG
CTGGCCGTCATGACGTACTCGACCGCCAACACAGCGTCCTTGCGCCGCTTCTCTGGCAGCAACTCGCGCA
GTCGGCCCATCGCTTCATCGGTGCTGCTGGCCGCCCAGTGCTCGTTCTCTGGCGTCCTGCTGGCGTCAGC
GTTGGGCGTCTCGCGCTCGCGGTAGGCGTGCTTGAGACTGGCCGCCACGTTGCCCATTTTCGCCAGCTTC
TTGCATCGCATGATCGCGTATGCCGCCATGCCTGCCCCTCCCTTTTGGTGTCCAACCGGCTCGACGGGGG
CAGCGCAAGGCGGTGCCTCCGGCGGGCCACTCAATGCTTGAGTATACTCACTAGACTTTGCTTCGCAAAG
TCGTGACCGCCTACGGCGGCTGCGGCGCCCTACGGGCTTGCTCTCCGGGCTTCGCCCTGCGCGGTCGCTG
CGCTCCCTTGCCAGCCCGTGGATATGTGGACGATGGCCGCGAGCGGCCACCGGCTGGCTCGCTTCGCTCG
GCCCGTGGACAACCCTGCTGGACAAGCTGATGGACAGGCTGCGCCTGCCCACGAGCTTGACCACAGGGAT
TGCCCACCGGCTACCCAGCCTTCGACCACATACCCACCGGCTCCAACTGCGCGGCCTGCGGCCTTGCCCC
ATCAATTTTTTTAATTTTCTCTGGGGAAAAGCCTCCGGCCTGCGGCCTGCGCGCTTCGCTTGCCGGTTGG
ACACCAAGTGGAAGGCGGGTCAAGGCTCGCGCAGCGACCGCGCAGCGGCTTGGCCTTGACGCGCCTGGAA
CGACCCAAGCCTATGCGAGTGGGGGCAGTCGAAGGGCGAAGCCCGCCCGCCTGCCCCCCGAGCCTCACGG
CGGCGAGTGCGGGGGTTCCAAGGGGGCAGCGCCACCTTGGGCAAGGCCGAAGGCCGCGCAGTCGATCAAC
AAGCCCCGGAGGGGCCACTTTTTGCCGGAGGGGGAGCCGCGCCGAAGGCGTGGGGGAACCCCGCAGGGGT
GCCCTTCTTTGGGCACCAAAGAACTAGATATAGGGCGAAATGCGAAAGACTTAAAAATCAACAACTTAAA
AAAGGGGGGTACGCAACAGCTCATTGCGGCACCCCCCGCAATAGCTCATTGCGTAGGTTAAAGAAAATCT
GTAATTGACTGCCACTTTTACGCAACGCATAATTGTTGTCGCGCTGCCGAAAAGTTGCAGCTGATTGCGC
ATGGTGCCGCAACCGTGCGGCACCCCTACCGCATGGAGATAAGCATGGCCACGCAGTCCAGAGAAATCGG
CATTCAAGCCAAGAACAAGCCCGGTCACTGGGTGCAAACGGAACGCAAAGCGCATGAGGCGTGGGCCGGG
CTTATTGCGAGGAAACCCACGGCGGCAATGCTGCTGCATCACCTCGTGGCGCAGATGGGCCACCAGAACG
CCGTGGTGGTCAGCCAGAAGACACTTTCCAAGCTCATCGGACGTTCTTTGCGGACGGTCCAATACGCAGT
CAAGGACTTGGTGGCCGAGCGCTGGATCTCCGTCGTGAAGCTCAACGGCCCCGGCACCGTGTCGGCCTAC
GTGGTCAATGACCGCGTGGCGTGGGGCCAGCCCCGCGACCAGTTGCGCCTGTCGGTGTTCAGTGCCGCCG
TGGTGGTTGATCACGACGACCAGGACGAATCGCTGTTGGGGCATGGCGACCTGCGCCGCATCCCGACCCT
GTATCCGGGCGAGCAGCAACTACCGACCGGCCCCGGCGAGGAGCCGCCCAGCCAGCCCGGCATTCCGGGC
ATGGAACCAGACCTGCCAGCCTTGACCGAAACGGAGGAATGGGAACGGCGCGGGCAGCAGCGCCTGCCGA
TGCCCGATGAGCCGTGTTTTCTGGACGATGGCGAGCCGTTGGAGCCGCCGACACGGGTCACGCTGCCGCG
CCGGTAGCACTTGGGTTGCGCAGCAACCCGTAAGTGCGCTGTTCCAGACTATCGGCTGTAGCCGCCTCGC
CGCCCTATACCTTGTCTGCCTCCCCGCGTTGCGTCGCGGTGCATGGAGCCGGGCCACCTCGACCTGAATG
GAAGCCGGCGGCACCTCGCTAACGGATTCACCGTTTTTATCAGGCTCTGGGAGGCAGAATAAATGATCAT
ATCGTCAATTATTACCTCCACGGGGAGAGCCTGAGCAAACTGGCCTCAGGCATTTGAGAAGCACACGGTC
ACACTGCTTCCGGTAGTCAATAAACCGGTAAACCAGCAATAGACATAAGCGGCTATTTAACGACCCTGCC
CTGAACCGACGACCGGGTCGAATTTGCTTTCGAATTTCTGCCATTCATCCGCTTATTATCACTTATTCAG
GCGTAGCAACCAGGCGTTTAAGGGCACCAATAACTGCCTTAAAAAAATTACGCCCCGCCCTGCCACTCAT
CGCAGTACGGCCTATTGGTTAAAAAATGAGCTGATTTAACAAAAATTTAACGCGAATTTTAACAAAATAT
TAACGCTTACAATTTCCATTCGCCATTCAGGCTGCGCAACTGTTGGGAAGGGCGATCGGTGCGGGCCTCT
TCGCTATTACGCCAGCTGGCGAAAGGGGGATGTGCTGCAAGGCGATTAAGTTGGGTAACGCCAGGGTTTT
CCCAGTCACGACGTTGTAAAACGACGGCCAGTGAGCGCGCGTAATACGACTCACTATAGGGCGAATTGGA
GCTGGGGCCGCAATTCCCAATTCCCCAGGCATCAAATAAAACGAAAGGCTCAGTCGAAAGACTGGGCCTT
TCGTTTTATCTGTTGTTTGTCGGTGAACGCTCTCCTGAGTAGGACAAATCCGCCGGGAGCGGATTTGAAC
GTTGCGAAGCAACGGCCCGGAGGGTGGCGGGCAGGACGCCCGCCATAAACTGCCAGGAATTAATTCCCCA
GGCATCAAATAAAACGAAAGGCTCAGTCGAAAGACTGGGCCTTTCGTTTTATCTGTTGTTTGTCGGTGAA
CGCTCTCCTGAGTAGGACAAATCCGCCGGGAGCGGATTTGAACGTTGCGAAGCAACGGCCCGGAGGGTGG
CGGGCAGGACGCCCGCCATAAACTGCCAGGAATTAATTCCCCAGGCATCAAATAAAACGAAAGGCTCAGT
CGAAAGACTGGGCCTTTCGTTTTATCTGTTGTTTGTCGGTGAACGCTCTCCTGAGTAGGACAAATCCGCC
GGGAGCGGATTTGAACGTTGCGAAGCAACGGCCCGGAGGGDGGCGGGSARGRMGCCCGCCATAACCTGCC
AGGAATTAATTCCCCAGGCATCAAATAAAACGAAAGGCTCAGTCGAAAGACTGGGCCTTTCGTTTTATCT
GTTGTTTGTCGGTGAACGCTCTCCTGAGTAGGACAAATCCGCCGGGAGCGGATTTGAACGTTGCGAAGCA
ACGGCCCGGAGGGTGGCGGGCAGGACGCCCGCCATAAACTGCCAGGAATTGGGGATCGGATTCGAGCTCT
CAGCGATCGGCTCGTTGCCCTGCGCCGCTCCAAAGCCCGCGACGCAGCGCCGGCAGGCAGAGCAAGTAGA
GGGCAGCGCCTGCAATCCATGCCCACCCGTTCCACGTTGTTATAGAAGCCGCATAGATCGCCGTGAAGAG
GAGGGGTCCGACGATCGAGGTCAGGCTGGTGAGCGCCGCCAGTGAGCCTTGCAGCTGCCCCTGACGTTCC
TCATCCACCTGCCTGGACAACATTGCTTGCAGCGCCGGCATTCCGATGCCACCCGAAGCAAGCAGGACCA
TGATCGGGAACGCCATCCATCCCCGTGTCGCGAAGGCAAGCAGGATGTAGCCTGTGCCGTCGGCAATCAT
TCCGAGCATGAGTGCCCGCCTTTCGCCGAGCCGGGCGGCTACAGGGCCGGTGATCATTGCCTGGGCGAGT
GAATGCAGAATGCCAAATGCGGCAAGCGAAATGCCGATCGTGGTCGCGTCCCAGTGAAAGCGATCCTCGC
CGAAAATGACCCAAAGCGCGGCCGGCACCTGTCCGACAAGTTGCATGATGAAGAAGACCGCCATCAGGGC
GGCGACGACGGTCATGCCCCGGGCCCACCGGAACGAAGCGAGCGGGTTGAGAGCCTCCCGGCGTAACGGC
CGGCGTTCGCCTTTGTGCGACTCCGGCAAAAGGAAACAGCCCGTCAGGAAATTGAGGCCGTTCAAGGCTG
CCGCGGCGAAGAACGGAGCGTGGGGGGAGAAACCGCCCATCAGCCCACCGAGCACAGGTCCCGCGACCAT
CCCGAACCCGAAACAGGCGCTCATGAAGCCGAAGTGCCGCGCGCGCTCATCGCCATCAGTGATATCGGCA
ATATAAGCGCCGGCTACCGCCCCAGTCGCCCCGGTGATGCCGGCCACGATCCGCCCGATATAGAGAACCC
AAAGGAAAGGCGCTGTCGCCATGATGGCGTAGTCGACAGTGGCGCCGGCCAGCGAGACGAGCAAGATTGG
CCGCCGCCCGAAACGATCCGACAGCGCGCCCAGCACAGGTGCGCAGGCAAATTGCACCAACGCATACAGC
GCCAGCAGAATGCCATAGTGGGCGGTGACGTCGTTCGAGTGAACCAGATCGCGCAGGAGGCCCGGCAGCA
CCGGCATAATCAGGCCGATGCCGACAGCGTCGAGCGCGACAGTGCTCAGAATTACGATCAGGGGTATGTT
GGGTTTCACGTCTGGCCTCCGGACCAGCCTCCGCTGGTCCGATTGAACGCGCGGATTCTTTATCACTGAT
AAGTTGGTGGACATATTATGTTTATCAGTGATAAAGTGTCAAGCATGACAAAGTTGCAGCCGAATACAGT
GATCCGTGCCGCCCTGGACCTGTTGAACGAGGTCGGCGTAGACGGTCTGACGACACGCAAACTGGCGGAA
CGGTTGGGGGTTCAGCAGCCGGCGCTTTACTGGCACTTCAGGAACAAGCGGGCGCTGCTCGACGCACTGG
CCGAAGCCATGCTGGCGGAGAATCATACGCATTCGGTGCCGAGAGCCGACGACGACTGGCGCTCATTTCT
GATCGGGAATGCCCGCAGCTTCAGGCAGGCGCTGCTCGCCTACCGCGATGGCGCGCGCATCCATGCCGGC
ACGCGACCGGGCGCACCGCAGATGGAAACGGCCGACGCGCAGCTTCGCTTCCTCTGCGAGGCGGGTTTTT
CGGCCGGGGACGCCGTCAATGCGCTGATGACAATCAGCTACTTCACTGTTGGGGCCGTGCTTGAGGAGCA
GGCCGGCGACAGCGATGCCGGCGAGCGCGGCGGCACCGTTGAACAGGCTCCGCTCTCGCCGCTGTTGCGG
GCCGCGATAGACGCCTTCGACGAAGCCGGTCCGGACGCAGCGTTCGAGCAGGGACTCGCGGTGATTGTCG
ATGGATTGGCGAAAAGGAGGCTCGTTGTCAGGAACGTTGAAGGACCGAGAAAGGGTGCTAAGAAACCATT
ATTATCATGAAGCTCGCACGCTGCCGCAAGCACTCAGGGCGCAAGGGCTGCTAAAGGAAGCGGAACACGT
AGAAAGCCAGTCCGCAGAAACGGTGCTGACCCCGGATGAATGTCAGCTACTGGGCTATCTGGACAAGGGA
AAACGCAAGCGCAAAGAGAAAGCAGGTAGCTTGCAGTGGGCTTACATGGCGATAGCTAGACTGGGCGGTT
TTATGGACAGCAAGCGAACCGGAATTGCCAGCTGGGGCGCCCTCTGGTAAGGTTGGGAAGCCCTGCAAAG
TAAACTGGATGGCTTTCTTGCCGCCAAGGATCTGATGGCGCAGGGGATCAAGATCTGATCAAGAGACAGG
ATACTAGTGGAGGAAGAAAAAATGGTGAGCAAGGGCGAGGAGAATAACATGGCCATCATCAAGGAGTTCA
TGCGCTTCAAGGTGCGCATGGAGGGCTCCGTGAACGGCCACGAGTTCGAGATCGAGGGCGAGGGCGAGGG
CCGCCCCTACGAGGGCTTTCAGACCGCTAAGCTGAAGGTGACCAAGGGTGGCCCCCTGCCCTTCGCCTGG
GACATCCTGTCCCCTCATTTCACCTACGGCTCCAAGGCCTACGTGAAGCACCCCGCCGACATCCCCGACT
ACTTCAAGCTGTCCTTCCCCGAGGGCTTCAAGTGGGAGCGCGTGATGAACTACGAGGACGGCGGCGTGGT
GACCGTGACCCAGGACTCCTCCCTGCAGGACGGCGAGTTCATCTACAAGGTGAAGCTGCGCGGCACCAAC
TTCCCCTCCGACGGCCCCGTGATGCAGAAGAAGACCATGGGCTGGGAGGCCTCCTCCGAGCGGATGTACC
CCGAGGACGGTGCCCTGAAGGGCAAGATCAAGATGAGGCTGAAGCTGAAGGACGGCGGCCACTACACCTC
CGAGGTCAAGACCACCTACAAGGCCAAGAAGCCCGTGCAGCTGCCCGGCGCCTACATCGTCGACATCAAG
TTGGACATCACCTCCCACAACGAGGACTACACCATCGTGGAACAGTACGAACGCGCCGAGGGCCGCCACT
CCACCGGCGGCATGGACGAGCTGTACAAGTAATAATTAGCTGAGCTTGGACTCCTGTTGATAGATCCAGT
AATGACCTCAGAACTCCATCTGGATTTGTTCAGAACGCTCGGTTGCCGCCGGGCGTTTTTTATTGGTGAG
AATCCAAGCTAGCTTGGCGAGATTTTCAGGAGCTAAGGAAGCTAAAATGGAGAAAAAAATCACTGGATAT
ACCACCGTTGATATATCCCAATGGCATCGTAAAGAACATTTTGAGGCATTTCAGTCAGTTGCTCAATGTA
CCTATAACCAGACCGTTCAGCTGGATATTACGGCCTTTTTAAAGACCGTAAAGAAAAATAAGCACAAGTT
TTATCCGGCCTTTATTCACATTCTTGCCCGCCTGATGAATGCTCATCCGGAATTTCGTATGGCAATGAAA
GACGGTGAGCTGGTGATATGGGATAGTGTTCACCCTTGTTACACCGTTTTCCATGAGCAAACTGAAACGT
TTTCATCGCTCTGGAGTGAATACCACGACGATTTCCGGCAGTTTCTACACATATATTCGCAAGATGTGGC
GTGTTACGGTGAAAACCTGGCCTATTTCCCTAAAGGGTTTATTGAGAATATGTTTTTCGTCTCAGCCAAT
CCCTGGGTGAGTTTCACCAGTTTTGATTTAAACGTGGCCAATATGGACAACTTCTTCGCCCCCGTTTTCA
CCATGGGCAAATATTATACGCAAGGCGACAAGGTGCTGATGCCGCTGGCGATTCAGGTTCATCATGCCGT
TTGTGATGGCTTCCATGTCGGCAGAATGCTTAATGAATTACAACAGTACTGCGATGAGTGGCAGGGCGGG
GCGTAATTTTTTTAAGGCAGTTATTGGTGCCCTTAAACGCCTGGGGTAATGACTCTCTAGCTTGAGGCAT
CAAATAAAACGAAAGGCTCAGTCGAAAGACTGGGCCTTTCGTTTTATCTGTTGTTTGTCGGTGAACGCTC
TCCTGAGTAGGACAAATCCGCCGCTAGGAGCTTGCGGCCGCCAGTGTGATGGATATCTGCATAAAAACTG
TTGTAATTCATTAAGCATTCTGCCGACATGGAAGCCATCACAAACGGCATGATGAACCTGAATCGCCAGC
GGCATCAGCACCTTGTCGCCTTGCGTATAATATTTGCCCATGGGGGTGGGCGAAGAACTCCAGCATGAGA
TCCCCGCGCTGGAGGATCATCCAGCCGGCGTCCCGGAAAACGATTCCGAAGCCCAACCTTTCATAGAAGG
CGGCGGTGGAATCGAAATCTCGTGATGGCAGGTTGGGCGTCGCTTGGTCGGTCATTTCGAACCCCAGAGT
CCCGCTCAGAAGAACTCGTCAAGAAGGCGATAGAAGGCGATGCGCTGCGAATCGGGAGCGGCGATACCGT
AAAGCACGAGGAAGCGGTCAGCCCATTCGCCGCCAAGCTCTTCAGCAATATCACGGGTAGCCAACGCTAT
GTCCTGATAGCGGTCCGCCACACCCAGCCGGCCACAGTCGATGAATCCAGAAAAGCGGCCATTTTCCACC
ATGATATTCGGCAAGCAGGCATCGCCATGGGTCACGACGAGATCCTCGCCGTCGGGCATGCGCGCCTTGA
GCCTGGCGAACAGTTCGGCTGGCGCGAGCCCCTGATGCTCTTCGTCCAGATCATCCTGATCGACAAGACC
GGCTTCCATCCGAGTACGTGCTCGCTCGATGCGATGTTTCGCTTGGTGGTCGAATGGGCAGGTAGCCGGA
TCAAGCGTATGCAGCCGCCGCATTGCATCAGCCATGATGGATACTTTCTCGGCAGGAGCAAGGTGAGATG
ACAGGAGATCCTGCCCCGGCACTTCGCCCAATAGCAGCCAGTCCCTTCCCGCTTCAGTGACAACGTCGAG
CACAGCTGCGCAAGGAACGCCCGTCGTGGCCAGCCACGATAGCCGCGCTGCCTCGTCCTGCAGTTCATTC
AGGGCACCGGACAGGTCGGTCTTGACAAAAAGAACCGGGCGCCCCTGCGCTGACAGCCGGAACACGGCGG
CATCAGAGCAGCCGATTGTCTGTTGTGCCCAGTCATAGCCGAATAGCCTCTCCACCCAAGCGGCCGGAGA
ACCTGCGTGCAATCCATCTTGTTCAATCATGCGAAACGATCCTCATCCTGTCTCTTGATCAGATCTTGAT
CCCCTGCGCCATCAGATCCTTGGCGGCAAGAAAGCCATCCAGTTTACTTTGCAGGGCTTCCCAACCTTAC
CAGAGGGCGCCCCAGCTGGCAATTCCGGTTCGCTTGCTGTCCATAAAACCGCCCAGTCTAGCTATCGCCA
TGTAAGCCCACTGCAAGCTACCTGCTTTCTCTTTGCGCTTGCGTTTTCCCTTGTCCAGATAGCCCAGTAG
CTGACATTCATCCCAGGTGGCACTTTTCGGGGAAATGTGCGCGCCCGCGTTCCTGCTGGCGCTGGGCCTG
TTTCTGGCGCTGGACTTCCCGCTGTTCCGTCAGCAGCTTTTCGCCCACGGCCTTGATGATCGCGGCGGCC
TTGGCCTGCATATCCCGATTCAACGGCCCCAGGGCGTCCAGAACGGGCTTCAGGCGCTCCCGAAGGT
